>Addgene plasmid #250102 | pGEX-Magi-1-PDZ-6 | addgene full sequence | sequence record 498152 | Addgene NGS Result
CTTATCGACTGCACGGTGCACCAATGCTTCTGGCGTCAGGCAGCCATCGGAAGCTGTGGTATGGCTGTGC
AGGTCGTAAATCACTGCATAATTCGTGTCGCTCAAGGCGCACTCCCGTTCTGGATAATGTTTTTTGCGCC
GACATCATAACGGTTCTGGCAAATATTCTGAAATGAGCTGTTGACAATTAATCATCGGCTCGTATAATGT
GTGGAATTGTGAGCGGATAACAATTTCACACAGGAAACAGTATTCATGTCCCCTATACTAGGTTATTGGA
AAATTAAGGGCCTTGTGCAACCCACTCGACTTCTTTTGGAATATCTTGAAGAAAAATATGAAGAGCATTT
GTATGAGCGCGATGAAGGTGATAAATGGCGAAACAAAAAGTTTGAATTGGGTTTGGAGTTTCCCAATCTT
CCTTATTATATTGATGGTGATGTTAAATTAACACAGTCTATGGCCATCATACGTTATATAGCTGACAAGC
ACAACATGTTGGGTGGTTGTCCAAAAGAGCGTGCAGAGATTTCAATGCTTGAAGGAGCGGTTTTGGATAT
TAGATACGGTGTTTCGAGAATTGCATATAGTAAAGACTTTGAAACTCTCAAAGTTGATTTTCTTAGCAAG
CTACCTGAAATGCTGAAAATGTTCGAAGATCGTTTATGTCATAAAACATATTTAAATGGTGATCATGTAA
CCCATCCTGACTTCATGTTGTATGACGCTCTTGATGTTGTTTTATACATGGACCCAATGTGCCTGGATGC
GTTCCCAAAATTAGTTTGTTTTAAAAAACGTATTGAAGCTATCCCACAAATTGATAAGTACTTGAAATCC
AGCAAGTATATAGCATGGCCTTTGCAGGGCTGGCAAGCCACGTTTGGTGGTGGCGACCATCCTCCAAAAT
CGGATCTGGTTCCGCGTGGATCCACAGTGGAACTGGAACGCGGTGCCAAAGGCTTTGGCTTTAGTTTACG
CGGAGGCCGCGAATATAATATGGATCTGTATGTGTTACGCTTAGCTGAAGATGGTCCAGCGGAACGTTGT
GGAAAGATGCGCATCGGCGACGAAATCTTAGAAATCAATGGCGAAACAACCAAAAATATGAAACATTCTC
GTGCTATCGAATTAATCAAAAATGGCGGTCGTCGTGTGCGTCTGTTTCTGCGCCGTGGTGATCTCGAGCG
GCCGCATCGTGACTGACTGACGATCTGCCTCGCGCGTTTCGGTGATGACGGTGAAAACCTCTGACACATG
CAGCTCCCGGAGACGGTCACAGCTTGTCTGTAAGCGGATGCCGGGAGCAGACAAGCCCGTCAGGGCGCGT
CAGCGGGTGTTGGCGGGTGTCGGGGCGCAGCCATGACCCAGTCACGTAGCGATAGCGGAGTGTATAATTC
TTGAAGACGAAAGGGCCTCGTGATACGCCTATTTTTATAGGTTAATGTCATGATAATAATGGTTTCTTAG
ACGTCAGGTGGCACTTTTCGGGGAAATGTGCGCGGAACCCCTATTTGTTTATTTTTCTAAATACATTCAA
ATATGTATCCGCTCATGAGACAATAACCCTGATAAATGCTTCAATAATATTGAAAAAGGAAGAGTATGAG
TATTCAACATTTCCGTGTCGCCCTTATTCCCTTTTTTGCGGCATTTTGCCTTCCTGTTTTTGCTCACCCA
GAAACGCTGGTGAAAGTAAAAGATGCTGAAGATCAGTTGGGTGCACGAGTGGGTTACATCGAACTGGATC
TCAACAGCGGTAAGATCCTTGAGAGTTTTCGCCCCGAAGAACGTTTTCCAATGATGAGCACTTTTAAAGT
TCTGCTATGTGGCGCGGTATTATCCCGTGTTGACGCCGGGCAAGAGCAACTCGGTCGCCGCATACACTAT
TCTCAGAATGACTTGGTTGAGTACTCACCAGTCACAGAAAAGCATCTTACGGATGGCATGACAGTAAGAG
AATTATGCAGTGCTGCCATAACCATGAGTGATAACACTGCGGCCAACTTACTTCTGACAACGATCGGAGG
ACCGAAGGAGCTAACCGCTTTTTTGCACAACATGGGGGATCATGTAACTCGCCTTGATCGTTGGGAACCG
GAGCTGAATGAAGCCATACCAAACGACGAGCGTGACACCACGATGCCTGCAGCAATGGCAACAACGTTGC
GCAAACTATTAACTGGCGAACTACTTACTCTAGCTTCCCGGCAACAATTAATAGACTGGATGGAGGCGGA
TAAAGTTGCAGGACCACTTCTGCGCTCGGCCCTTCCGGCTGGCTGGTTTATTGCTGATAAATCTGGAGCC
GGTGAGCGTGGGTCTCGCGGTATCATTGCAGCACTGGGGCCAGATGGTAAGCCCTCCCGTATCGTAGTTA
TCTACACGACGGGGAGTCAGGCAACTATGGATGAACGAAATAGACAGATCGCTGAGATAGGTGCCTCACT
GATTAAGCATTGGTAACTGTCAGACCAAGTTTACTCATATATACTTTAGATTGATTTAAAACTTCATTTT
TAATTTAAAAGGATCTAGGTGAAGATCCTTTTTGATAATCTCATGACCAAAATCCCTTAACGTGAGTTTT
CGTTCCACTGAGCGTCAGACCCCGTAGAAAAGATCAAAGGATCTTCTTGAGATCCTTTTTTTCTGCGCGT
AATCTGCTGCTTGCAAACAAAAAAACCACCGCTACCAGCGGTGGTTTGTTTGCCGGATCAAGAGCTACCA
ACTCTTTTTCCGAAGGTAACTGGCTTCAGCAGAGCGCAGATACCAAATACTGTCCTTCTAGTGTAGCCGT
AGTTAGGCCACCACTTCAAGAACTCTGTAGCACCGCCTACATACCTCGCTCTGCTAATCCTGTTACCAGT
GGCTGCTGCCAGTGGCGATAAGTCGTGTCTTACCGGGTTGGACTCAAGACGATAGTTACCGGATAAGGCG
CAGCGGTCGGGCTGAACGGGGGGTTCGTGCACACAGCCCAGCTTGGAGCGAACGACCTACACCGAACTGA
GATACCTACAGCGTGAGCTATGAGAAAGCGCCACGCTTCCCGAAGGGAGAAAGGCGGACAGGTATCCGGT
AAGCGGCAGGGTCGGAACAGGAGAGCGCACGAGGGAGCTTCCAGGGGGAAACGCCTGGTATCTTTATAGT
CCTGTCGGGTTTCGCCACCTCTGACTTGAGCGTCGATTTTTGTGATGCTCGTCAGGGGGGCGGAGCCTAT
GGAAAAACGCCAGCAACGCGGCCTTTTTACGGTTCCTGGCCTTTTGCTGGCCTTTTGCTCACATGTTCTT
TCCTGCGTTATCCCCTGATTCTGTGGATAACCGTATTACCGCCTTTGAGTGAGCTGATACCGCTCGCCGC
AGCCGAACGACCGAGCGCAGCGAGTCAGTGAGCGAGGAAGCGGAAGAGCGCCTGATGCGGTATTTTCTCC
TTACGCATCTGTGCGGTATTTCACACCGCATAAATTCCGACACCATCGAATGGCGCAAAACCTTTCGCGG
TATGGCATGATAGCGCCCGGAAGAGAGTCAATTCAGGGTGGTGAATGTGAAACCAGTAACGTTATACGAT
GTCGCAGAGTATGCCGGTGTCTCTTATCAGACCGTTTCCCGCGTGGTGAACCAGGCCAGCCACGTTTCTG
CGAAAACGCGGGAAAAAGTGGAAGCGGCGATGGCGGAGCTGAATTACATTCCCAACCGCGTGGCACAACA
ACTGGCGGGCAAACAGTCGTTGCTGATTGGCGTTGCCACCTCCAGTCTGGCCCTGCACGCGCCGTCGCAA
ATTGTCGCGGCGATTAAATCTCGCGCCGATCAACTGGGTGCCAGCGTGGTGGTGTCGATGGTAGAACGAA
GCGGCGTCGAAGCCTGTAAAGCGGCGGTGCACAATCTTCTCGCGCAACGCGTCAGTGGGCTGATCATTAA
CTATCCGCTGGATGACCAGGATGCCATTGCTGTGGAAGCTGCCTGCACTAATGTTCCGGCGTTATTTCTT
GATGTCTCTGACCAGACACCCATCAACAGTATTATTTTCTCCCATGAAGACGGTACGCGACTGGGCGTGG
AGCATCTGGTCGCATTGGGTCACCAGCAAATCGCGCTGTTAGCGGGCCCATTAAGTTCTGTCTCGGCGCG
TCTGCGTCTGGCTGGCTGGCATAAATATCTCACTCGCAATCAAATTCAGCCGATAGCGGAACGGGAAGGC
GACTGGAGTGCCATGTCCGGTTTTCAACAAACCATGCAAATGCTGAATGAGGGCATCGTTCCCACTGCGA
TGCTGGTTGCCAACGATCAGATGGCGCTGGGCGCAATGCGCGCCATTACCGAGTCCGGGCTGCGCGTTGG
TGCGGATATCTCGGTAGTGGGATACGACGATACCGAAGACAGCTCATGTTATATCCCGCCGTTAACCACC
ATCAAACAGGATTTTCGCCTGCTGGGGCAAACCAGCGTGGACCGCTTGCTGCAACTCTCTCAGGGCCAGG
CGGTGAAGGGCAATCAGCTGTTGCCCGTCTCACTGGTGAAAAGAAAAACCACCCTGGCGCCCAATACGCA
AACCGCCTCTCCCCGCGCGTTGGCCGATTCATTAATGCAGCTGGCACGACAGGTTTCCCGACTGGAAAGC
GGGCAGTGAGCGCAACGCAATTAATGTAAGTTAGCTCACTCATTAGGCACCCCAGGCTTTACACTTTATG
CTTCCGGCTCGTATGTTGTGTGGAATTGTGAGCGGATAACAATTTCACACAGGAAACAGCTATGACCATG
ATTACGGATTCACTGGCCGTCGTTTTACAACGTCGTGACTGGGAAAACCCTGGCGTTACCCAACTTAATC
GCCTTGCAGCACATCCCCCTTTCGCCAGCTGGCGTAATAGCGAAGAGGCCCGCACCGATCGCCCTTCCCA
ACAGTTGCGCAGCCTGAATGGCGAATGGCGCTTTGCCTGGTTTCCGGCACCAGAAGCGGTGCCGGAAAGC
TGGCTGGAGTGCGATCTTCCTGAGGCCGATACTGTCGTCGTCCCCTCAAACTGGCAGATGCACGGTTACG
ATGCGCCCATCTACACCAACGTGACCTATCCCATTACGGTCAATCCGCCGTTTGTTCCCACGGAGAATCC
GACGGGTTGTTACTCGCTCACATTTAATGTTGATGAAAGCTGGCTACAGGAAGGCCAGACGCGAATTATT
TTTGATGGCGTTGGAATTAG
Features (pLannotate 1.2.2; 17 found; start..end, strand, type, name):
    181..209     +  promoter       tac promoter: strong E. coli promoter; hybrid between the trp and lac UV5 promoters
    217..233     +  protein_bind   lac operator: The lac repressor binds to the lac operator to inhibit transcription in E. coli. This inhibition can be relieved by adding lactose or isopropyl-β-D-thiogalactopyranoside (IPTG). lac repressor encoded by lacI
    256..909     +  CDS            GST26_SCHJA: Experimental evidence at protein level: Swiss-Prot protein existence level 1. GST isoenzymes appear to play a central role in the parasite detoxification system. Other functions are also suspected including a role in increasing the solubility of haematin in the parasite gut. From Schistosoma japonicum (Blood fluke).
    934..1182    +  CDS            Magi1 (fragment): MAGI1_RAT - Also known as Baiap1, Bap1. Experimental evidence at protein level: Swiss-Prot protein existence level 1. May play a role as scaffolding protein at cell-cell junctions. May regulate acid-induced ASIC3 currents by modulating its expression at the cell surface. From Rattus norvegicus (Rat).
   1215..1254    +  CDS            rop (fragment): Rop protein, which maintains plasmids at low copy number; rop
   1356..1396    +  misc_feature   bom (fragment): basis of mobility region from pBR322
   1501..1605    +  promoter       AmpR promoter: bla
   1606..2466    +  CDS            AmpR: β-lactamase; bla; confers resistance to ampicillin, carbenicillin, and related antibiotics
   2637..3225    +  rep_origin     ori: high-copy-number ColE1/pMB1/pBR322/pUC origin of replication
   3411..3462    -  misc_feature   bom (fragment): basis of mobility region from pBR322
   3469..3546    +  promoter       lacI promoter: lacI
   3547..4629    +  CDS            lacI: lac repressor; lacI; The lac repressor binds to the lac operator to inhibit transcription in E. coli. This inhibition can be relieved by adding lactose or isopropyl-β-D-thiogalactopyranoside (IPTG).
   4642..4663    +  protein_bind   CAP binding site: CAP binding activates transcription in the presence of cAMP. E. coli catabolite activator protein
   4678..4708    +  promoter       lac promoter: promoter for the E. coli lac operon
   4716..4732    +  protein_bind   lac operator: The lac repressor binds to the lac operator to inhibit transcription in E. coli. This inhibition can be relieved by adding lactose or isopropyl-β-D-thiogalactopyranoside (IPTG). lac repressor encoded by lacI
   4752..4925    +  CDS            lacZα: LacZα fragment of β-galactosidase; lacZ fragment
   5189..105     -  CDS            yciV (fragment) (across the origin): RNAAM_ECOLI - Also known as trpH From Escherichia coli (strain K12).
