[The description below was written by a language model from this plasmid's Addgene catalogue record and pLannotate feature annotations shown in this document.]
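Description:
pGEX-Magi-1-PDZ-6 is a bacterial expression plasmid built on the pGEX-4T-1 backbone for producing the sixth of six PDZ domains of mouse Magi-1 (Magi1, a membrane-associated scaffolding protein of cell-cell junctions) as a glutathione S-transferase fusion. The sequenced plasmid is about 5.2 kb. It replicates in E. coli from a ColE1/pMB1-type origin, is listed as high copy, and is selected with ampicillin through the bla (β-lactamase) gene and its own promoter. Short bom and rop fragments are remnants of the pBR322 lineage.

The expression cassette consists of the hybrid tac promoter followed by a lac operator, driving the Schistosoma japonicum GST coding sequence. Shortly downstream on the same strand lies the Magi1 fragment, recorded as a 261 bp insert with no mutations. The annotation tool matched this fragment to the rat Magi1 orthologue, whereas the catalogue entry states mouse origin; this likely reflects high sequence conservation rather than a different insert. The plasmid also carries lacI under its own promoter, so the lac repressor holds the tac promoter off until induction with IPTG. A lac promoter/operator and lacZα fragment downstream of lacI are typical pGEX backbone sequences and not part of the payload. The cloning sites used are not recorded, and no linker or protease site between GST and the insert is annotated in the feature table.

The GST moiety allows affinity capture of the fusion on glutathione resin. The associated study concerns PDZ and 14-3-3 interactions with the PRMT5 C-terminus, which suggests the purified domain is intended for in vitro binding assays with candidate PDZ ligands.
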