Addgene plasmid #250102: pGEX-Magi-1-PDZ-6
Purpose: Bacterial expression of Magi-1 PDZ domain 6
Depositing lab: Mark Bedford. Depositing organization: University of Texas MD Anderson Cancer Center. Publication: PRMT5 C-terminal Phosphorylation Modulates a 14-3-3/PDZ Interaction Switch. Espejo AB, Gao G, Black K, Gayatri S, Veland N, Kim J, Chen T, Sudol M, Walker C, Bedford MT. J Biol Chem. 2017 Feb 10;292(6):2255-2265. doi: 10.1074/jbc.M116.760330. Epub 2016 Dec 28. PubMed 28031468.
Backbone
  Vector backbone: pGEX-4T-1
  Backbone size w/o insert (bp): 4900
  Vector type: Bacterial Expression
Growth in bacteria
  Bacterial resistance: Ampicillin, 100 μg/mL
  Growth temperature: 37°C
  Growth strain: DH5alpha
  Copy number: High Copy
Gene/Insert
  Gene/Insert name: Magi-1 (6/6)
  Species: M. musculus (mouse)
  Insert size (bp): 261
  Mutation: None
  Entrez Gene: Magi1 (a.k.a. AIP3, BAP1, Baiap1, Gukmi1, MAGI1c, Magi-1, TNRC19, WWP3, mKIAA4129)
  Cloning method: Restriction Enzyme; 5′ cloning site Unknown (unknown if destroyed)
Terms and licenses: Academic/Nonprofit Terms; Industry Terms: Not Available to Industry
Depositor comments: UniProt ID: Q6RHR9
How to cite: pGEX-Magi-1-PDZ-6 was a gift from Mark Bedford (Addgene plasmid # 250102 ; http://n2t.net/addgene:250102 ; RRID:Addgene_250102)
